Addgene plasmid #76719: MAPK9 gRNA (BRDN0001146002)
Purpose: 3rd generation lentiviral gRNA plasmid targeting human MAPK9
Depositing lab: John Doench & David Root. Depositing organization: Broad Institute. Publication: Optimized sgRNA design to maximize activity and minimize off-target effects of CRISPR-Cas9. Doench JG, Fusi N, Sullender M, Hegde M, Vaimberg EW, Donovan KF, Smith I, Tothova Z, Wilen C, Orchard R, Virgin HW, Listgarten J, Root DE. Nat Biotechnol. 2016 Jan 18. doi: 10.1038/nbt.3437. PubMed 26780180.
Backbone
  Vector backbone: lentiGuide-Puro
  Backbone manufacturer: Zhang Lab (Addgene plasmid # 52963)
  Vector type: Mammalian Expression, Lentiviral, CRISPR
  Selectable markers: Puromycin
Growth in bacteria
  Bacterial resistance: Ampicillin, 100 μg/mL
  Growth temperature: 37°C
  Growth strain: DH5alpha
  Copy number: High Copy
Gene/Insert
  Gene/Insert name: MAPK9 (alt names: MAPK9; NM_001135044.1)
  gRNA/shRNA sequence: CTTATGTCAGGTTATTCACA
  Species: H. sapiens (human)
  Entrez Gene: MAPK9 (a.k.a. JNK-55, JNK2, JNK2A, JNK2ALPHA, JNK2B, JNK2BETA, PRKM9, SAPK, SAPK1a, p54a, p54aSAPK)
  Promoter: hU6
  Cloning method: Unknown
  Sequencing primers: 5′ U6-F; 3′ pS2-R
Terms and licenses: Academic/Nonprofit Terms; Industry Terms: Not Available to Industry
Depositor comments: The gRNA was designed to target the following Genbank reference sequence(s): NM_001135044.1,NM_002752.4,NM_139068.2,NM_139069.2,NM_139070.2. Note that this plasmid does NOT contain Cas9. It should be used in conjunction with lentiCas9-Blast (Addgene #52962) or otherwise with cell lines already expressing Cas9. Browse the full kinome gRNA library at http://www.addgene.org/pooled-library/broadgpp-human-kinome/ or visit http://www.broadinstitute.org/rnai/public/ for detailed protocols and information.
How to cite: MAPK9 gRNA (BRDN0001146002) was a gift from John Doench & David Root (Addgene plasmid # 76719 ; http://n2t.net/addgene:76719 ; RRID:Addgene_76719)
