[The description below was written by a language model from this plasmid's Addgene catalogue record and pLannotate feature annotations shown in this document.]
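Description:
MAPK9 gRNA (BRDN0001146002) is a third-generation lentiviral single-guide RNA plasmid built on the lentiGuide-Puro backbone and designed to target human MAPK9 (also known as JNK2), a stress-activated MAP kinase. The 8.3 kb plasmid is maintained in E. coli at high copy through a ColE1/pUC-type origin with ampicillin selection from the β-lactamase gene. It also carries an f1 origin and remnants of a standard cloning backbone (lac promoter/operator, lacZα fragment, T7 and T3 promoters), as well as an SV40 origin and poly(A) signal downstream of the viral cassette.

The lentiviral transfer cassette begins with an RSV promoter fused to a truncated HIV-1 5' LTR, which makes genomic RNA production Tat-independent. This is followed by the Ψ packaging signal with a partial gag sequence, the Rev response element for Rev-dependent nuclear export, and a central polypurine tract. A self-inactivating ΔU3 3' LTR closes the cassette. Within it, the human U6 RNA polymerase III promoter drives the MAPK9-specific spacer joined to the Streptococcus pyogenes guide RNA scaffold. A separate EF-1α promoter, including its intron A, expresses puromycin N-acetyltransferase for selection of transduced mammalian cells, and a WPRE enhances transcript expression.

The plasmid does not encode Cas9, so it is intended for use with a separate Cas9 vector such as lentiCas9-Blast or in cells that already express Cas9. According to the depositor, the guide was designed against several MAPK9 reference transcripts, and the construct belongs to a human kinome gRNA collection associated with work on optimised sgRNA design. Its typical use is CRISPR knockout of MAPK9 in human cells.
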