Features (pLannotate 1.2.2; 29 found; start..end, strand, type, name):
     14..80      +  CDS            small t antigen (fragment): SV40 (simian virus 40) small t antigen
    106..317     +  promoter       EF-1α core promoter: core promoter for human elongation factor EF-1α
    318..1256    +  intron         EF-1α intron A: intron upstream of the start codon of human EF-1α
   1278..1877    +  CDS            PuroR (fragment): puromycin N-acetyltransferase; pac from Streptomyces; confers resistance to puromycin
   1893..2481    +  misc_feature   WPRE: woodchuck hepatitis virus posttranscriptional regulatory element
   2532..2551    +  misc_feature   cPPT/CTS (fragment): central polypurine tract and central termination sequence of HIV-1
   2553..2786    +  LTR            3' LTR (ΔU3): self-inactivating 3' long terminal repeat (LTR) from HIV-1
   2864..2985    +  polyA_signal   SV40 poly(A) signal: SV40 polyadenylation signal
   3025..3160    +  rep_origin     SV40 ori: SV40 origin of replication
   3181..3199    -  promoter       T7 promoter: promoter for bacteriophage T7 RNA polymerase
   3207..3362    +  CDS            lacZα (fragment): LacZα fragment of β-galactosidase; lacZ fragment
   3367..3795    +  rep_origin     f1 ori (sequence partly withheld): f1 bacteriophage origin of replication; arrow indicates direction of (+) strand synthesis
   3848..3952    +  promoter       AmpR promoter: bla
   3953..4813    +  CDS            AmpR: β-lactamase; bla; confers resistance to ampicillin, carbenicillin, and related antibiotics
   4984..5572    +  rep_origin     ori: high-copy-number ColE1/pMB1/pBR322/pUC origin of replication
   5755..5847    +  CDS            lacI (fragment): lac repressor; lacI; The lac repressor binds to the lac operator to inhibit transcription in E. coli. This inhibition can be relieved by adding lactose or isopropyl-β-D-thiogalactopyranoside (IPTG).
   5860..5881    +  protein_bind   CAP binding site: CAP binding activates transcription in the presence of cAMP. E. coli catabolite activator protein
   5896..5926    +  promoter       lac promoter: promoter for the E. coli lac operon
   5934..5950    +  protein_bind   lac operator: The lac repressor binds to the lac operator to inhibit transcription in E. coli. This inhibition can be relieved by adding lactose or isopropyl-β-D-thiogalactopyranoside (IPTG). lac repressor encoded by lacI
   5995..6013    +  promoter       T3 promoter: promoter for bacteriophage T3 RNA polymerase
   6041..6267    +  promoter       RSV promoter: Rous sarcoma virus enhancer/promoter
   6268..6448    +  LTR            5' LTR (truncated): truncated 5' long terminal repeat (LTR) from HIV-1
   6495..6620    +  misc_feature   HIV-1 Ψ: packaging signal of human immunodeficiency virus type 1
   6604..6967    +  CDS            HIV-1 gag (fragment): gag protein from human immunodeficiency virus 1; gag
   7113..7346    +  misc_feature   RRE: The Rev response element (RRE) of HIV-1 allows for Rev-dependent mRNA export from the nucleus to the cytoplasm.
   7723..7749    +  CDS            Rev (fragment): human immunodeficiency virus 1 (HIV-1) Rev protein; rev; enhances nuclear export of unspliced and incompletely spliced viral mRNAs
   7753..7993    +  promoter       U6 promoter: RNA polymerase III promoter for human U6 snRNA
   8023..8098    +  misc_RNA       gRNA scaffold: guide RNA scaffold for the Streptococcus pyogenes CRISPR/Cas9 system
   8154..8271    +  misc_feature   cPPT/CTS: central polypurine tract and central termination sequence of HIV-1
>Addgene plasmid #76719 | MAPK9 gRNA (BRDN0001146002) | addgene full sequence | sequence record 186370 | Addgene Assembled Sequence
CCCGGGTGCAAAGATGGATAAAGTTTTAAACAGAGAGGAATCTTTGCAGCTAATGGACCTTCTAGGTCTT
GAAAGGAGTGGGAATTGGCTCCGGTGCCCGTCAGTGGGCAGAGCGCACATCGCCCACAGTCCCCGAGAAG
TTGGGGGGAGGGGTCGGCAATTGATCCGGTGCCTAGAGAAGGTGGCGCGGGGTAAACTGGGAAAGTGATG
TCGTGTACTGGCTCCGCCTTTTTCCCGAGGGTGGGGGAGAACCGTATATAAGTGCAGTAGTCGCCGTGAA
CGTTCTTTTTCGCAACGGGTTTGCCGCCAGAACACAGGTAAGTGCCGTGTGTGGTTCCCGCGGGCCTGGC
CTCTTTACGGGTTATGGCCCTTGCGTGCCTTGAATTACTTCCACCTGGCTGCAGTACGTGATTCTTGATC
CCGAGCTTCGGGTTGGAAGTGGGTGGGAGAGTTCGAGGCCTTGCGCTTAAGGAGCCCCTTCGCCTCGTGC
TTGAGTTGAGGCCTGGCCTGGGCGCTGGGGCCGCCGCGTGCGAATCTGGTGGCACCTTCGCGCCTGTCTC
GCTGCTTTCGATAAGTCTCTAGCCATTTAAAATTTTTGATGACCTGCTGCGACGCTTTTTTTCTGGCAAG
ATAGTCTTGTAAATGCGGGCCAAGATCTGCACACTGGTATTTCGGTTTTTGGGGCCGCGGGCGGCGACGG
GGCCCGTGCGTCCCAGCGCACATGTTCGGCGAGGCGGGGCCTGCGAGCGCGGCCACCGAGAATCGGACGG
GGGTAGTCTCAAGCTGGCCGGCCTGCTCTGGTGCCTGGCCTCGCGCCGCCGTGTATCGCCCCGCCCTGGG
CGGCAAGGCTGGCCCGGTCGGCACCAGTTGCGTGAGCGGAAAGATGGCCGCTTCCCGGCCCTGCTGCAGG
GAGCTCAAAATGGAGGACGCGGCGCTCGGGAGAGCGGGCGGGTGAGTCACCCACACAAAGGAAAAGGGCC
TTTCCGTCCTCAGCCGTCGCTTCATGTGACTCCACGGAGTACCGGGCGCCGTCCAGGCACCTCGATTAGT
TCTCGAGCTTTTGGAGTACGTCGTCTTTAGGTTGGGGGGAGGGGTTTTATGCGATGGAGTTTCCCCACAC
TGAGTGGGTGGAGACTGAAGTTAGGCCAGCTTGGCACTTGATGTAATTCTCCTTGGAATTTGCCCTTTTT
GAGTTTGGATCTTGGTTCATTCTCAAGCCTCAGACAGTGGTTCAAAGTTTTTTTCTTCCATTTCAGGTGT
CGTGACGTACGGCCACCATGACCGAGTACAAGCCCACGGTGCGCCTCGCCACCCGCGACGACGTCCCCAG
GGCCGTACGCACCCTCGCCGCCGCGTTCGCCGACTACCCCGCCACGCGCCACACCGTCGATCCGGACCGC
CACATCGAGCGGGTCACCGAGCTGCAAGAACTCTTCCTCACGCGCGTCGGGCTCGACATCGGCAAGGTGT
GGGTCGCGGACGACGGCGCCGCCGTGGCGGTCTGGACCACGCCGGAGAGCGTCGAAGCGGGGGCGGTGTT
CGCCGAGATCGGCCCGCGCATGGCCGAGTTGAGCGGTTCCCGGCTGGCCGCGCAGCAACAGATGGAAGGC
CTCCTGGCGCCGCACCGGCCCAAGGAGCCCGCGTGGTTCCTGGCCACCGTCGGAGTCTCGCCCGACCACC
AGGGCAAGGGTCTGGGCAGCGCCGTCGTGCTCCCCGGAGTGGAGGCGGCCGAGCGCGCCGGGGTGCCCGC
CTTCCTGGAGACCTCCGCGCCCCGCAACCTCCCCTTCTACGAGCGGCTCGGCTTCACCGTCACCGCCGAC
GTCGAGGTGCCCGAAGGACCGCGCACCTGGTGCATGACCCGCAAGCCCGGTGCCTGAACGCGTTAAGTCG
ACAATCAACCTCTGGATTACAAAATTTGTGAAAGATTGACTGGTATTCTTAACTATGTTGCTCCTTTTAC
GCTATGTGGATACGCTGCTTTAATGCCTTTGTATCATGCTATTGCTTCCCGTATGGCTTTCATTTTCTCC
TCCTTGTATAAATCCTGGTTGCTGTCTCTTTATGAGGAGTTGTGGCCCGTTGTCAGGCAACGTGGCGTGG
TGTGCACTGTGTTTGCTGACGCAACCCCCACTGGTTGGGGCATTGCCACCACCTGTCAGCTCCTTTCCGG
GACTTTCGCTTTCCCCCTCCCTATTGCCACGGCGGAACTCATCGCCGCCTGCCTTGCCCGCTGCTGGACA
GGGGCTCGGCTGTTGGGCACTGACAATTCCGTGGTGTTGTCGGGGAAATCATCGTCCTTTCCTTGGCTGC
TCGCCTGTGTTGCCACCTGGATTCTGCGCGGGACGTCCTTCTGCTACGTCCCTTCGGCCCTCAATCCAGC
GGACCTTCCTTCCCGCGGCCTGCTGCCGGCTCTGCGGCCTCTTCCGCGTCTTCGCCTTCGCCCTCAGACG
AGTCGGATCTCCCTTTGGGCCGCCTCCCCGCGTCGACTTTAAGACCAATGACTTACAAGGCAGCTGTAGA
TCTTAGCCACTTTTTAAAAGAAAAGGGGGGACTGGAAGGGCTAATTCACTCCCAACGAAGACAAGATCTG
CTTTTTGCTTGTACTGGGTCTCTCTGGTTAGACCAGATCTGAGCCTGGGAGCTCTCTGGCTAACTAGGGA
ACCCACTGCTTAAGCCTCAATAAAGCTTGCCTTGAGTGCTTCAAGTAGTGTGTGCCCGTCTGTTGTGTGA
CTCTGGTAACTAGAGATCCCTCAGACCCTTTTAGTCAGTGTGGAAAATCTCTAGCAGTACGTATAGTAGT
TCATGTCATCTTATTATTCAGTATTTATAACTTGCAAAGAAATGAATATCAGAGAGTGAGAGGAACTTGT
TTATTGCAGCTTATAATGGTTACAAATAAAGCAATAGCATCACAAATTTCACAAATAAAGCATTTTTTTC
ACTGCATTCTAGTTGTGGTTTGTCCAAACTCATCAATGTATCTTATCATGTCTGGCTCTAGCTATCCCGC
CCCTAACTCCGCCCATCCCGCCCCTAACTCCGCCCAGTTCCGCCCATTCTCCGCCCCATGGCTGACTAAT
TTTTTTTATTTATGCAGAGGCCGAGGCCGCCTCGGCCTCTGAGCTATTCCAGAAGTAGTGAGGAGGCTTT
TTTGGAGGCCTAGGGACGTACCCAATTCGCCCTATAGTGAGTCGTATTACGCGCGCTCACTGGCCGTCGT
TTTACAACGTCGTGACTGGGAAAACCCTGGCGTTACCCAACTTAATCGCCTTGCAGCACATCCCCCTTTC
GCCAGCTGGCGTAATAGCGAAGAGGCCCGCACCGATCGCCCTTCCCAACAGTTGCGCAGCCTGAATGGCG
AATGGG
[124 nt withheld, positions 3367-3490]
C
[91 nt withheld, positions 3492-3582]
A
[49 nt withheld, positions 3584-3632]
CCTTTGACGTTGGAGTCCACGTTCTTT
[37 nt withheld, positions 3660-3696]
ACCCTATCTCGGTCTATTCTTTTGATTTATAAGGGATTTTGCCGATTTCGGCCTATTGGTTAAAAAATGA
GCTGATTTAACAAAAATTTAACGCGAATTTTAACAAAATATTAACGCTTACAATTTAGGTGGCACTTTTC
GGGGAAATGTGCGCGGAACCCCTATTTGTTTATTTTTCTAAATACATTCAAATATGTATCCGCTCATGAG
ACAATAACCCTGATAAATGCTTCAATAATATTGAAAAAGGAAGAGTATGAGTATTCAACATTTCCGTGTC
GCCCTTATTCCCTTTTTTGCGGCATTTTGCCTTCCTGTTTTTGCTCACCCAGAAACGCTGGTGAAAGTAA
AAGATGCTGAAGATCAGTTGGGTGCACGAGTGGGTTACATCGAACTGGATCTCAACAGCGGTAAGATCCT
TGAGAGTTTTCGCCCCGAAGAACGTTTTCCAATGATGAGCACTTTTAAAGTTCTGCTATGTGGCGCGGTA
TTATCCCGTATTGACGCCGGGCAAGAGCAACTCGGTCGCCGCATACACTATTCTCAGAATGACTTGGTTG
AGTACTCACCAGTCACAGAAAAGCATCTTACGGATGGCATGACAGTAAGAGAATTATGCAGTGCTGCCAT
AACCATGAGTGATAACACTGCGGCCAACTTACTTCTGACAACGATCGGAGGACCGAAGGAGCTAACCGCT
TTTTTGCACAACATGGGGGATCATGTAACTCGCCTTGATCGTTGGGAACCGGAGCTGAATGAAGCCATAC
CAAACGACGAGCGTGACACCACGATGCCTGTAGCAATGGCAACAACGTTGCGCAAACTATTAACTGGCGA
ACTACTTACTCTAGCTTCCCGGCAACAATTAATAGACTGGATGGAGGCGGATAAAGTTGCAGGACCACTT
CTGCGCTCGGCCCTTCCGGCTGGCTGGTTTATTGCTGATAAATCTGGAGCCGGTGAGCGTGGGTCTCGCG
GTATCATTGCAGCACTGGGGCCAGATGGTAAGCCCTCCCGTATCGTAGTTATCTACACGACGGGGAGTCA
GGCAACTATGGATGAACGAAATAGACAGATCGCTGAGATAGGTGCCTCACTGATTAAGCATTGGTAACTG
TCAGACCAAGTTTACTCATATATACTTTAGATTGATTTAAAACTTCATTTTTAATTTAAAAGGATCTAGG
TGAAGATCCTTTTTGATAATCTCATGACCAAAATCCCTTAACGTGAGTTTTCGTTCCACTGAGCGTCAGA
CCCCGTAGAAAAGATCAAAGGATCTTCTTGAGATCCTTTTTTTCTGCGCGTAATCTGCTGCTTGCAAACA
AAAAAACCACCGCTACCAGCGGTGGTTTGTTTGCCGGATCAAGAGCTACCAACTCTTTTTCCGAAGGTAA
CTGGCTTCAGCAGAGCGCAGATACCAAATACTGTTCTTCTAGTGTAGCCGTAGTTAGGCCACCACTTCAA
GAACTCTGTAGCACCGCCTACATACCTCGCTCTGCTAATCCTGTTACCAGTGGCTGCTGCCAGTGGCGAT
AAGTCGTGTCTTACCGGGTTGGACTCAAGACGATAGTTACCGGATAAGGCGCAGCGGTCGGGCTGAACGG
GGGGTTCGTGCACACAGCCCAGCTTGGAGCGAACGACCTACACCGAACTGAGATACCTACAGCGTGAGCT
ATGAGAAAGCGCCACGCTTCCCGAAGGGAGAAAGGCGGACAGGTATCCGGTAAGCGGCAGGGTCGGAACA
GGAGAGCGCACGAGGGAGCTTCCAGGGGGAAACGCCTGGTATCTTTATAGTCCTGTCGGGTTTCGCCACC
TCTGACTTGAGCGTCGATTTTTGTGATGCTCGTCAGGGGGGCGGAGCCTATGGAAAAACGCCAGCAACGC
GGCCTTTTTACGGTTCCTGGCCTTTTGCTGGCCTTTTGCTCACATGTTCTTTCCTGCGTTATCCCCTGAT
TCTGTGGATAACCGTATTACCGCCTTTGAGTGAGCTGATACCGCTCGCCGCAGCCGAACGACCGAGCGCA
GCGAGTCAGTGAGCGAGGAAGCGGAAGAGCGCCCAATACGCAAACCGCCTCTCCCCGCGCGTTGGCCGAT
TCATTAATGCAGCTGGCACGACAGGTTTCCCGACTGGAAAGCGGGCAGTGAGCGCAACGCAATTAATGTG
AGTTAGCTCACTCATTAGGCACCCCAGGCTTTACACTTTATGCTTCCGGCTCGTATGTTGTGTGGAATTG
TGAGCGGATAACAATTTCACACAGGAAACAGCTATGACCATGATTACGCCAAGCGCGCAATTAACCCTCA
CTAAAGGGAACAAAAGCTGGAGCTGCAAGCTTAATGTAGTCTTATGCAATACTCTTGTAGTCTTGCAACA
TGGTAACGATGAGTTAGCAACATGCCTTACAAGGAGAGAAAAAGCACCGTGCATGCCGATTGGTGGAAGT
AAGGTGGTACGATCGTGCCTTATTAGGAAGGCAACAGACGGGTCTGACATGGATTGGACGAACCACTGAA
TTGCCGCATTGCAGAGATATTGTATTTAAGTGCCTAGCTCGATACATAAACGGGTCTCTCTGGTTAGACC
AGATCTGAGCCTGGGAGCTCTCTGGCTAACTAGGGAACCCACTGCTTAAGCCTCAATAAAGCTTGCCTTG
AGTGCTTCAAGTAGTGTGTGCCCGTCTGTTGTGTGACTCTGGTAACTAGAGATCCCTCAGACCCTTTTAG
TCAGTGTGGAAAATCTCTAGCAGTGGCGCCCGAACAGGGACTTGAAAGCGAAAGGGAAACCAGAGGAGCT
CTCTCGACGCAGGACTCGGCTTGCTGAAGCGCGCACGGCAAGAGGCGAGGGGCGGCGACTGGTGAGTACG
CCAAAAATTTTGACTAGCGGAGGCTAGAAGGAGAGAGATGGGTGCGAGAGCGTCAGTATTAAGCGGGGGA
GAATTAGATCGCGATGGGAAAAAATTCGGTTAAGGCCAGGGGGAAAGAAAAAATATAAATTAAAACATAT
AGTATGGGCAAGCAGGGAGCTAGAACGATTCGCAGTTAATCCTGGCCTGTTAGAAACATCAGAAGGCTGT
AGACAAATACTGGGACAGCTACAACCATCCCTTCAGACAGGATCAGAAGAACTTAGATCATTATATAATA
CAGTAGCAACCCTCTATTGTGTGCATCAAAGGATAGAGATAAAAGACACCAAGGAAGCTTTAGACAAGAT
AGAGGAAGAGCAAAACAAAAGTAAGACCACCGCACAGCAAGCGGCCGCTGATCTTCAGACCTGGAGGAGG
AGATATGAGGGACAATTGGAGAAGTGAATTATATAAATATAAAGTAGTAAAAATTGAACCATTAGGAGTA
GCACCCACCAAGGCAAAGAGAAGAGTGGTGCAGAGAGAAAAAAGAGCAGTGGGAATAGGAGCTTTGTTCC
TTGGGTTCTTGGGAGCAGCAGGAAGCACTATGGGCGCAGCGTCAATGACGCTGACGGTACAGGCCAGACA
ATTATTGTCTGGTATAGTGCAGCAGCAGAACAATTTGCTGAGGGCTATTGAGGCGCAACAGCATCTGTTG
CAACTCACAGTCTGGGGCATCAAGCAGCTCCAGGCAAGAATCCTGGCTGTGGAAAGATACCTAAAGGATC
AACAGCTCCTGGGGATTTGGGGTTGCTCTGGAAAACTCATTTGCACCACTGCTGTGCCTTGGAATGCTAG
TTGGAGTAATAAATCTCTGGAACAGATTTGGAATCACACGACCTGGATGGAGTGGGACAGAGAAATTAAC
AATTACACAAGCTTAATACACTCCTTAATTGAAGAATCGCAAAACCAGCAAGAAAAGAATGAACAAGAAT
TATTGGAATTAGATAAATGGGCAAGTTTGTGGAATTGGTTTAACATAACAAATTGGCTGTGGTATATAAA
ATTATTCATAATGATAGTAGGAGGCTTGGTAGGTTTAAGAATAGTTTTTGCTGTACTTTCTATAGTGAAT
AGAGTTAGGCAGGGATATTCACCATTATCGTTTCAGACCCACCTCCCAACCCCGAGGGGACCCAGAGAGG
GCCTATTTCCCATGATTCCTTCATATTTGCATATACGATACAAGGCTGTTAGAGAGATAATTAGAATTAA
TTTGACTGTAAACACAAAGATATTAGTACAAAATACGTGACGTAGAAAGTAATAATTTCTTGGGTAGTTT
GCAGTTTTAAAATTATGTTTTAAAATGGACTATCATATGCTTACCGTAACTTGAAAGTATTTCGATTTCT
TGGCTTTATATATCTTGTGGAAAGGACGAAACACCGCTTATGTCAGGTTATTCACAGTTTTAGAGCTAGA
AATAGCAAGTTAAAATAAGGCTAGTCCGTTATCAACTTGAAAAAGTGGCACCGAGTCGGTGCTTTTTTAA
GCTTGGCGTAACTAGATCTTGAGACAAATGGCAGTATTCATCCACAATTTTAAAAGAAAAGGGGGGATTG
GGGGGTACAGTGCAGGGGAAAGAATAGTAGACATAATAGCAACAGACATACAAACTAAAGAATTACAAAA
ACAAATTACAAAAATTCAAAATTTTCGGGTTTATTACAGGGACAGCAGAGATCCACTTTGGCGCCGGCTC
GAGGGGG
