>Addgene plasmid #76719 | MAPK9 gRNA (BRDN0001146002) | depositor partial sequence | sequence record 144179 | Target Sequence
CTTATGTCAGGTTATTCACA
