>Addgene plasmid #76719 | MAPK9 gRNA (BRDN0001146002) | addgene partial sequence | sequence record 186369 | hU6-F
CGTAGAAAGTAATAATTTCTTGGGTAGTTTGCAGTTTTAAAATTATGTTTTAAAATGGACTATCATATGC
TTACCGTAACTTGAAAGTATTTCGATTTCTTGGCTTTATATATCTTGTGGAAAGGACGAAACACCGCTTA
TGTCAGGTTATTCACAGTTTTAGAGCTAGAAATAGCAAGTTAAAATAAGGCTAGTCCGTTATCAACTTGA
AAAAGTGGCACCGAGTCGGTGCTTTTTTAAGCTTGGCGTAACTAGATCTTGAGACAAATGGCAGTATTCA
TCCACAATTTTAAAAGAAAAGGGGGGATTGGGGGGTACAGTGCAGGGGAAAGAATAGTAGACATAATAGC
AACAGACATACAAACTAAAGAATTACAAAAACAAATTACAAAAATTCAAAATTTTCGGGTTTATTACAGG
GACAGCAGAGATCCACTTTGGCGCCGGCTCGAGGGGGCCCGGGTGCAAAGATGGATAAAGTTTTAAACAG
AGAGGAATCTTTGCAGCTAATGGACCTTCTAGGTCTTGAAAGGAGTGGGAATTGGCTCCGGTGCCCGTCA
GTGGGCAGAG
